>Addgene plasmid #29090 | pEMS1176 | addgene partial sequence | sequence record 37864 | EGFP-N 5'-CGTCGCCGTCCAGCTCGACCAG-3'
GAGGGCTCTCTGGGTTCACAGTTGATAGCAATGCTTTAACCGTGTCCTCCCTCGGGTCCTCAGCGCGCCT
GCTCGTCCGCAGCTCCCAGCGGGCGGCCAGGCCCCCCCGCCCTGCGCGCGGCGAGCAGAGCTGGAGCGCG
CCGCTGCCCTTCCGCACTTGGCTCAGCGGGGCACGACACGGGCCGCCACGCGCTCAGCCTAGCATNACTC
GCCTCTGACTGCGAGCGCCTCCAGCTCCCCGGGCTGGGGCATG
