>Addgene plasmid #29090 | pEMS1176 | addgene partial sequence | sequence record 39271 | pEMS1307-Fwd 5'-ccgcacgtctaagaaaccat-3'
AAATAGGCGTATCACGAGGCCCTTTCGTCTTCAAGAATTAATTCCGATCATATTCAATAACCCTTAATGA
ATTCGAGCTCCTAGGCCGGCCCATTAATCAAATTTCTTTTGTAACGTAAGAAAGATTTAGATATCATTTC
CGTAGTGATTTTTTTTTTCTGGTGAGAGTTTCACCTCCGTTTATTATTTTTGTCCTTTTTTTCTATCTCG
TGGTTACTTTCCATATCTCCTCAGTACCTTGCCATCATCATATCCTCGGGATGTCCCTGCTGCTTGTGTT
CAGTTCCTTGAAGGTCTTAAGAACCTTGAAAATTTAACTTTTCAAAGTCAAATCAGGGTTTCAAATTTTG
CTTACTTATTTTAATTGTAACTGTACTGGCAAAATTAATCAAGCTCACAATGAAGAAAAACCGATACTGC
AGAATCTCAGTGGAAATGAATACACCCTTCTGGGTGCTTATTTCATTCTCCTGAACTTTCACTGTGTTGA
AGGCATCTTTTGAGATTTTAAAAATAGAACCATTGCCTTGACATTGATCTCTCTATTGCTTCTGTAGCGT
AATTGTAGTTTATACCCTTCTAGATGATCTGGGAAATCATTTGAGTTTTCTGAAAAACTGAAAACTAGAT
TTGATGCTGCATGTGAACATTTTTGGTACTACTTTTCATTTATGTATTTTAAACAACTTTATTCTGAAAA
GTCCAAAACATAGTGAACAAATACAACTGAGAGAAAATATCTTGGTGCAGAATGACCTTTTTTTTTTTCC
TTTTCTCAATGTGGATATCATTTCAGTCCATAATCTGTGTATTACTTATCAGA
