[The description below was written by a language model from this plasmid's Addgene catalogue record.]
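Description:
pEMS1176 is a Pleiades Promoter Project plasmid built on the large pEMS1307 backbone (about 16.5 kb without insert). It carries the human MiniPromoter Ple242, a roughly 2.9 kb element designed from regulatory sequence of UGT8 (UDP galactosyltransferase 8A, also known as CGT). The plasmid is maintained in E. coli as a high-copy construct under ampicillin selection. The record gives no feature table, so the origin of replication and the other elements that make up the sizeable backbone are not stated here.

The MiniPromoter was inserted by restriction cloning between FseI and AscI sites, upstream of a backbone-encoded EGFP carrying a nuclear localisation signal. Although the catalogue lists EGFP-NLS as a C-terminal tag, the insert is a promoter rather than a coding sequence. The arrangement therefore works as a transcriptional reporter, with Ple242 driving nuclear-localised green fluorescence in any cell type where the promoter is active. Concentrating the signal in the nucleus makes individual expressing cells easier to identify and count in tissue.

The construct belongs to a collection of compact human promoters intended to drive selective, region- or cell-type-specific expression in the brain. For this plasmid the recorded result is negative, since eGFP reporter expression was not detected in the brain, and the construct was not tested in the eye. It is therefore mainly a documented reference for a UGT8-derived MiniPromoter design that did not give detectable brain expression. It could also serve as a starting point for redesign or for testing in other tissues. The record lists it as available under academic and nonprofit terms only.
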