Addgene plasmid #29090: pEMS1176
Purpose: Expression of the eGFP reporter gene was not detected in the brain. Untested in the eye.
Depositing lab: Elizabeth Simpson. Depositing organization: University of British Columbia. Publication: A regulatory toolbox of MiniPromoters to drive selective expression in the brain. Portales-Casamar E, Swanson DJ, Liu L, de Leeuw CN, Banks KG, Ho Sui SJ, Fulton DL, Ali J, Amirabbasi M, Arenillas DJ, Babyak N, Black SF, Bonaguro RJ, Brauer E, Candido TR, Castellarin M, Chen J, Chen Y, Cheng JC, Chopra V, Docking TR, Dreolini L, D'Souza CA, Flynn EK, Glenn R, Hatakka K, Hearty TG, Imanian B, Jiang S, Khorasan-zadeh S, Komljenovic I, Laprise S, Liao NY, Lim JS, Lithwick S, Liu F, Liu J, Lu M, McConechy M, McLeod AJ, Milisavljevic M, Mis J, O'Connor K, Palma B, Palmquist DL, Schmouth JF, Swanson MI, Tam B, Ticoll A, Turner JL, Varhol R, Vermeulen J, Watkins RF, Wilson G, Wong BK, Wong SH, Wong TY, Yang GS, Ypsilanti AR, Jones SJ, Holt RA, Goldowitz D, Wasserman WW, Simpson EM. Proc Natl Acad Sci U S A. 2010 Sep 21. 107(38):16589-94. 10.1073/pnas.1009158107 PubMed 20807748.
Backbone
  Vector backbone: pEMS1307
  Backbone size w/o insert (bp): 16482
  Vector type: Pleiades Promoter Project [sic, Pleaides Plieades]
Growth in bacteria
  Bacterial resistance: Ampicillin, 100 μg/mL
  Growth temperature: 37°C
  Growth strain: DH5alpha
  Growth instructions: DH10B
  Copy number: High Copy
Gene/Insert
  Gene/Insert name: Ple242 (alt names: UGT8; UDP galactosyltransferase 8A)
  Species: H. sapiens (human)
  Insert size (bp): 2918
  Entrez Gene: UGT8 (a.k.a. CGT, UGT4)
  Tag / fusion protein: EGFP-NLS (C terminal on backbone)
  Cloning method: Restriction Enzyme; 5′ cloning site FseI (unknown if destroyed); 3′ cloning site AscI (unknown if destroyed)
  Sequencing primers: 5′ Unknown
Terms and licenses: Academic/Nonprofit Terms; Industry Terms: Not Available to Industry
How to cite: pEMS1176 was a gift from Elizabeth Simpson (Addgene plasmid # 29090 ; http://n2t.net/addgene:29090 ; RRID:Addgene_29090)
